>Addgene plasmid #71137 | pJK281 | depositor full sequence | sequence record 131036 | pJK281 sequence 4176 bps
TGGCGAATGGG
[124 nt withheld, positions 12-135]
C
[91 nt withheld, positions 137-227]
A
[49 nt withheld, positions 229-277]
CCTTTGACGTTGGAGTCCACGTTCTTT
[37 nt withheld, positions 305-341]
ACCCTATCTCGGTCTATTCTTTTGATTTATAAGGGATTTTGCCGATTTCGGCCTATTGGTTAAAAAATGA
GCTGATTTAACAAAAATTTAACGCGAATTTTAACAAAATATTAACGTTTACAATTTCAGGTGGCACTTTT
CGGGGAAATGTGCGCGGAACCCCTATTTGTTTATTTTTCTAAATACATTCAAATATGTATCCGCTCATGA
GACAATAACCCTGATAAATGCTTCAATAATATTGAAAAAGGAAGAGTATGAGTATTCAACATTTCCGTGT
CGCCCTTATTCCCTTTTTTGCGGCATTTTGCCTTCCTGTTTTTGCTCACCCAGAAACGCTGGTGAAAGTA
AAAGATGCTGAAGATCAGTTGGGTGCACGAGTGGGTTACATCGAACTGGATCTCAACAGCGGTAAGATCC
TTGAGAGTTTTCGCCCCGAAGAACGTTTTCCAATGATGAGCACTTTTAAAGTTCTGCTATGTGGCGCGGT
ATTATCCCGTATTGACGCCGGGCAAGAGCAACTCGGTCGCCGCATACACTATTCTCAGAATGACTTGGTT
GAGTACTCACCAGTCACAGAAAAGCATCTTACGGATGGCATGACAGTAAGAGAATTATGCAGTGCTGCCA
TAACCATGAGTGATAACACTGCGGCCAACTTACTTCTGACAACGATCGGAGGACCGAAGGAGCTAACCGC
TTTTTTGCACAACATGGGGGATCATGTAACTCGCCTTGATCGTTGGGAACCGGAGCTGAATGAAGCCATA
CCAAACGACGAGCGTGACACCACGATGCCTGCAGCAATGGCAACAACGTTGCGCAAACTATTAACTGGCG
AACTACTTACTCTAGCTTCCCGGCAACAATTAATAGACTGGATGGAGGCGGATAAAGTTGCAGGACCACT
TCTGCGCTCGGCCCTTCCGGCTGGCTGGTTTATTGCTGATAAATCTGGAGCCGGTGAGCGTGGGTCTCGC
GGTATCATTGCAGCACTGGGGCCAGATGGTAAGCCCTCCCGTATCGTAGTTATCTACACGACGGGGAGTC
AGGCAACTATGGATGAACGAAATAGACAGATCGCTGAGATAGGTGCCTCACTGATTAAGCATTGGTAACT
GTCAGACCAAGTTTACTCATATATACTTTAGATTGATTTAAAACTTCATTTTTAATTTAAAAGGATCTAG
GTGAAGATCCTTTTTGATAATCTCATGACCAAAATCCCTTAACGTGAGTTTTCGTTCCACTGAGCGTCAG
ACCCCGTAGAAAAGATCAAAGGATCTTCTTGAGATCCTTTTTTTCTGCGCGTAATCTGCTGCTTGCAAAC
AAAAAAACCACCGCTACCAGCGGTGGTTTGTTTGCCGGATCAAGAGCTACCAACTCTTTTTCCGAAGGTA
ACTGGCTTCAGCAGAGCGCAGATACCAAATACTGTCCTTCTAGTGTAGCCGTAGTTAGGCCACCACTTCA
AGAACTCTGTAGCACCGCCTACATACCTCGCTCTGCTAATCCTGTTACCAGTGGCTGCTGCCAGTGGCGA
TAAGTCGTGTCTTACCGGGTTGGACTCAAGACGATAGTTACCGGATAAGGCGCAGCGGTCGGGCTGAACG
GGGGGTTCGTGCACACAGCCCAGCTTGGAGCGAACGACCTACACCGAACTGAGATACCTACAGCGTGAGC
TATGAGAAAGCGCCACGCTTCCCGAAGGGAGAAAGGCGGACAGGTATCCGGTAAGCGGCAGGGTCGGAAC
AGGAGAGCGCACGAGGGAGCTTCCAGGGGGAAACGCCTGGTATCTTTATAGTCCTGTCGGGTTTCGCCAC
CTCTGACTTGAGCGTCGATTTTTGTGATGCTCGTCAGGGGGGCGGAGCCTATGGAAAAACGCCAGCAACG
CGGCCTTTTTACGGTTCCTGGCCTTTTGCTGGCCTTTTGCTCACATGTTCTTTCCTGCGTTATCCCCTGA
TTCTGTGGATAACCGTATTACCGCCTTTGAGTGAGCTGATACCGCTCGCCGCAGCCGAACGACCGAGCGC
AGCGAGTCAGTGAGCGAGGAAGCGGAAGAGCGCCTGATGCGGTATTTTCTCCTTACGCATCTGTGCGGTA
TTTCACACCGCATATATGGTGCACTCTCAGTACAATCTGCTCTGATGCCGCATAGTTAAGCCAGTATACA
CTCCGCTATCGCTACGTGACTGGGTCATGGCTGCGCCCCGACACCCGCCAACACCCGCTGACGCGCCCTG
ACGGGCTTGTCTGCTCCCGGCATCCGCTTACAGACAAGCTGTGACCGTCTCCGGGAGCTGCATGTGTCAG
AGGTTTTCACCGTCATCACCGAAACGCGCGAGGCAGCTGCGGTAAAGCTCATCAGCGTGGTCGTGAAGCG
ATTCACAGATGTCTGCCTGTTCATCCGCGTCCAGCTCGTTGAGTTTCTCCAGAAGCGTTAATGTCTGGCT
TCTGATAAAGCGGGCCATGTTAAGGGCGGTTTTTTCCTGTTTGGTCACTGATGCCTCCGTGTAAGGGGGA
TTTCTGTTCATGGGGGTAATGATACCGATGAAACGAGAGAGGATGCTCACGATACGGGTTACTGATGATG
AACATGCCCGGTTACTGGAACGTTGTGAGGGTAAACAACTGGCGGTATGGATGCGGCGGGACCAGAGAAA
AATCACTCAGGGTCAATGCCAGCGCTTCGTTAATACAGATGTAGGTGTTCCACAGGGTAGCCAGCAGCAT
CCTGCGATGCAGATCCGGAACATAATGGTGCAGGGCGCTGACTTCCGCGTTTCCAGACTTTACGAAACAC
GGAAACCGAAGACCATTCATGTTGTTGCTCAGGTCGCAGACGTTTTGCAGCAGCAGTCGCTTCACGTTCG
CTCGCGTATCGGTGATTCATTCTGCTAACCAGTAAGGCAACCCCGCCAGCCTAGCCGGGTCCTCAACGAC
AGGAGCACGATCATGCGCACCCGTGGCCAGGACCCAACGCTGCCCGAGATCTCGATCCCGCGAAATTAAT
ACGACTCACTATAGGGAGACCACAACGGTTTCCCTCTAGAAATAATTTTGTTTAACTTTAAGAAGGAGAT
ATACATATGATGAGCGAAACCGCCCCCCTGCCCTCTGCTTCCAGTGCTTTAGAAGATAAAGCAGCCTCTG
CCCCCGTTGTGGGCATTATCATGGGCAGCCAGTCAGACTGGGAAACCATGCGCCATGCAGACGCATTGCT
GACAGAGCTGGAAATTCCGCATGAAACCCTCATTGTTTCAGCATTTCGTACGCCAGACCGGTTGGCGGAT
TATGCGCGTACGGCAGCCGAACGCGGCCTGAATGTGATTATTGCTGGGGCCGGTGGAGCTGCACATCTGC
CGGGTATGTGTGCGGCATGGACACGCCTGCCCGTGCTGGGTGTTCCAGTAGAATCTCGCGCTCTTAAAGG
CATGGACAGCCTGCTTTCCATTGTGCAGATGCCCGGCGGCGTGCCTGTGGGCACTTTGGCTATTGGGGCA
TCCGGCGCCAAAAATGCCGCCTTGCTGGCCGCCTCCATTCTTGCACTGTATAACCCGGCCCTTGCCGCAC
GCCTTGAAACATGGCGCGCATTGCAGACGGCCTCTGTCCCCAACTCTCCCATTACCGAAGATAAATGAGA
ATTCGAGCTCCGTCGACAAGCTTGCGGCCGCACTCGAGCACCACCACCACCACCACTGAGATCCGGCTGC
TAACAAAGCCCGAAAGGAAGCTGAGTTGGCTGCTGCCACCGCTGAGCAATAACTAGCATAACCCCTTGGG
GCCTCTAAACGGGTCTTGAGGGGTTTTTTGCTGAAAGGAGGAACTATATCCGGAT
Features (pLannotate 1.2.2; 13 found; start..end, strand, type, name):
     12..467     +  rep_origin     f1 ori (sequence partly withheld): f1 bacteriophage origin of replication; arrow indicates direction of (+) strand synthesis
    494..598     +  promoter       AmpR promoter: bla
    599..1459    +  CDS            AmpR: β-lactamase; bla; confers resistance to ampicillin, carbenicillin, and related antibiotics
   1630..2218    +  rep_origin     ori: high-copy-number ColE1/pMB1/pBR322/pUC origin of replication
   2404..2546    -  misc_feature   bom: basis of mobility region from pBR322
   2648..2839    -  CDS            rop: Rop protein, which maintains plasmids at low copy number; rop
   2856..3236    +  CDS            YPB1_ECOLX: Protein predicted: Swiss-Prot protein existence level 4. From Escherichia coli.
   3348..3366    +  promoter       T7 promoter: promoter for bacteriophage T7 RNA polymerase
   3398..3420    +  RBS            RBS: efficient ribosome binding site from bacteriophage T7 gene 10 (Olins and Rangwala, 1989)
   3500..3961    +  CDS            purE (fragment): PURE_ECOLI - Experimental evidence at protein level: Swiss-Prot protein existence level 1. Catalyzes the conversion of N5-carboxyaminoimidazole ribonucleotide (N5-CAIR) to 4-carboxy-5-aminoimidazole ribonucleotide (CAIR). From Escherichia coli (strain K12).
   4020..4037    +  CDS            9xHis (fragment): 9xHis affinity tag
   4047..4096    +  CDS            SET1 (fragment): solubility-enhancement tag derived from T7 phage gene 10B
   4104..4151    +  terminator     T7 terminator: transcription terminator for bacteriophage T7 RNA polymerase
