[The description below was written by a language model from this plasmid's Addgene catalogue record and pLannotate feature annotations shown in this document.]
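Description:
pJK281 is a bacterial expression plasmid built on the pET23a backbone for producing a mutant form of N5-carboxyaminoimidazole ribonucleotide mutase (PurE) from the acidophilic bacterium Acetobacter aceti 1023 in E. coli. The 4,176 bp plasmid carries a ColE1/pMB1-type origin of replication with the pBR322 bom region, an f1 phage origin, and a β-lactamase gene under its own promoter for ampicillin selection. The catalogue lists it as high copy, although the automated annotation also detects a rop coding sequence, which is normally associated with copy-number limitation.

The purE coding sequence was inserted between the NdeI and EcoRI sites, both of which are retained, placing it downstream of the T7 promoter and the T7 gene 10 ribosome binding site and upstream of the T7 terminator. Expression therefore depends on a host that supplies T7 RNA polymerase. The insert encodes a substitution of histidine-59 by phenylalanine and has an additional N-terminal methionine. The annotation tool labels the insert as a fragment of E. coli PurE, which reflects homology matching rather than the true source, since the record gives the species as A. aceti. PurE converts N5-CAIR to CAIR in purine biosynthesis. A vector-derived His-tag segment is annotated downstream of the insert, along with a short match to a T7 gene 10B-derived tag, but the record does not say whether either is fused in frame to the protein, and no tag is listed in the catalogue fields. The construct is associated with biochemical and structural studies of the A. aceti enzyme, where the H59F mutant would serve to probe the role of that histidine residue.
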