Addgene plasmid #71137: pJK281
Purpose: Expression of Acetobacter aceti 1023 PurE (H59F mutant) in E. coli
Depositing lab: T. J. Kappock. Depositing organization: Washington University in Saint Louis. Publication: Biochemical and structural studies of N5-carboxyaminoimidazole ribonucleotide mutase from the acidophilic bacterium Acetobacter aceti. Constantine CZ, Starks CM, Mill CP, Ransome AE, Karpowicz SJ, Francois JA, Goodman RA, Kappock TJ. Biochemistry. 2006 Jul 11;45(27):8193-208. 10.1021/bi060465n PubMed 16819818.
Backbone
  Vector backbone: pET23a
  Backbone size w/o insert (bp): 3666
  Total vector size (bp): 4176
  Vector type: Bacterial Expression
Growth in bacteria
  Bacterial resistance: Ampicillin, 100 μg/mL
  Growth temperature: 37°C
  Growth strain: DH5alpha
  Copy number: High Copy
Gene/Insert
  Gene/Insert name: N5-carboxyaminoimidazole ribonucleotide mutase (alt names: purE; AZ09_02690)
  Species: Acetobacter aceti 1023
  Mutation: changes histidine-59 to phenylalanine; additional N-terminal methionine
  GenBank ID: AAZ04483.1 KDE21029.1
  Promoter: T7
  Cloning method: Restriction Enzyme; 5′ cloning site NdeI (not destroyed); 3′ cloning site EcoRI (not destroyed)
  Sequencing primers: 5′ T7 promoter; 3′ T7 terminator
Terms and licenses: Academic/Nonprofit Terms; Industry Terms: Not Available to Industry
How to cite: pJK281 was a gift from T. J. Kappock (Addgene plasmid # 71137 ; http://n2t.net/addgene:71137 ; RRID:Addgene_71137)
