>Addgene plasmid #71137 | pJK281 | addgene partial sequence | sequence record 133878 | T7 5'-TAATACGACTCACTATAGGG-3'
TAATTTTGTTTAACTTTAAGAAGGAGATATACATATGATGAGCGAAACCGCCCCCCTGCCCTCTGCTTCC
AGTGCTTTAGAAGATAAAGCAGCCTCTGCCCCCGTTGTGGGCATTATCATGGGCAGCCAGTCAGACTGGG
AAACCATGCGCCATGCAGACGCATTGCTGACAGAGCTGGAAATTCCGCATGAAACCCTCATTGTTTCAGC
ATTTCGTACGCCAGACCGGTTGGCGGATTATGCGCGTACGGCAGCCGAACGCGGCCTGAATGTGATTATT
GCTGGGGCCGGTGGAGCTGCACATCTGCCGGGTATGTGTGCGGCATGGACACGCCTGCCCGTGCTGGGTG
TTCCAGTAGAATCTCGCGCTCTTAAAGGCATGGACAGCCTGCTTTCCATTGTGCAGATGCCCGGCGGCGT
GCCTGTGGGCACTTTGGCTATTGGGGCATCCGGCGCCAAAAATGCCGCCTTGCTGGCCGCCTCCATTCTT
GCACTGTATAACCCGGCCCTTGCCGCACGCCTTGAAACATGGCGCGCATTGCAGACGGCCTCTGTCCCCA
ACTCTCCCATTACCGAAGATAAATGAGAATTCGAGCTCCGTCGACAAGCTTGCGGCCGCACTCGAGCACC
ACCACCACCACCACTGAGATCCGGCTGCTAACAAAGCCCGAAAGGAAGCTGAGTTGGCTGCTGCCACCGC
TGAGCAATAACTAGCATAACCCCTTGGGGCCTCTAAACGGGTCTTGAGGGGTTTTTTGCTGAAAGGAGGA
ACTATATCCGGATTGGCGAATGGG
[124 nt withheld, positions 795-918]
C
[91 nt withheld, positions 920-1010]
A
[45 nt withheld, positions 1012-1056]
