>Addgene plasmid #71137 | pJK281 | addgene partial sequence | sequence record 133879 | T7term 5'-GCTAGTTATTGCTCAGCGG-3'
CTTTCGGGCTTTGTTAGCAGCCGGATCTCAGTGGTGGTGGTGGTGGTGCTCGAGTGCGGCCGCAAGCTTG
TCGACGGAGCTCGAATTCTCATTTATCTTCGGTAATGGGAGAGTTGGGGACAGAGGCCGTCTGCAATGCG
CGCCATGTTTCAAGGCGTGCGGCAAGGGCCGGGTTATACAGTGCAAGAATGGAGGCGGCCAGCAAGGCGG
CATTTTTGGCGCCGGATGCCCCAATAGCCAAAGTGCCCACAGGCACGCCGCCGGGCATCTGCACAATGGA
AAGCAGGCTGTCCATGCCTTTAAGAGCGCGAGATTCTACTGGAACACCCAGCACGGGCAGGCGTGTCCAT
GCCGCACACATACCCGGCAGATGTGCAGCTCCACCGGCCCCAGCAATAATCACATTCAGGCCGCGTTCGG
CTGCCGTACGCGCATAATCCGCCAACCGGTCTGGCGTACGAAATGCTGAAACAATGAGGGTTTCATGCGG
AATTTCCAGCTCTGTCAGCAATGCGTCTGCATGGCGCATGGTTTCCCAGTCTGACTGGCTGCCCATGATA
ATGCCCACAACGGGGGCAGAGGCTGCTTTATCTTCTAAAGCACTGGAAGCAGAGGGCAGGGGGGCGGTTT
CGCTCATCATATGTATATCTCCTTCTTAAAGTTAAACAAAATTATTTCTAGAGGGAAACCGTTGTGGTCT
CCCTATAGTGAGTCGTATTAATTTCGCGGGATCGAGATCTCGGGCAGCGTTGGGTCCTGGCCACGGGTGC
GCATGATCGTGCTCCTGTCGTTGAGGACCCGGCTAGGCTGGCGGGGTTGCCTTACTGGTTAGCAGAATGA
ATCACCGATACGCGAGCGAACGTGAAGCGACTGCTGCTGCAAAACGTCTGCGACCTGAGCAACAACATGA
ATGGTCTTCGGTTTCCGTGTTTCGTAAAGTCTGGAAACGCGGAAGTCAGCGCCCTGCACCATTATGTTCC
GGATCTGCATCGCAGGATGCTGCTGGCTACCCTGTGGAACACCTACATCTGTATTAACGAAGCGCTGGCA
TTGACCCTGAGTGATTTTTCTCTGGTCCCGCCGCA
